>Addgene plasmid #101641 | pRSM17 | depositor full sequence | sequence record 191746 | Full Sequence
GGAACAGGAGAGCGCACGAGGGAGCTTCCAGGGGGAAACGCCTGGTATCTTTATAGTCCTGTCGGGTTTC
GCCACCTCTGACTTGAGCGTCGATTTTTGTGATGCTCGTCAGGGGGGCGGAGCCTATGGAAAAACGCCAG
CAACGCGGCCTTTTTACGGTTCCTGGCCTTTTGCTGGCCTTTTGCTCACATGTTCTTTCCTGCGTTATCC
CCTGATTCTGTGGATAACCGTATTACCGCCTTTGAGTGAGCTGATACCGCTCGCCGCAGCCGAACGACCG
AGCGCAGCGAGTCAGTGAGCGAGGAAGCGGAAGAGCGCCCAATACGCAAACCGCCTCTCCCCGCGCGTTG
GCCGATTCATTAATGCAGGATCTCGATCCCGCGAAATTAATACGACTCACTATAGGGAGACCACAACGGT
TTCCCTCTAGAATCACCGAGTTTATTCTTGACACCTGATGCGATGAATGATATAATAGGAAAGTACTGTT
TTGTTTAACTTTAAGAAGGGGATATACATATGCGGGGTTCTCATCATCATCATCATCATGGTATGGCTAG
CATGACTGGTGGACAGCAAATGGGTCGGGATCTGTACGACGATGACGATAAGGATCCGGATCCCCTAGTC
AACGGCAACCTGAAGATCAAAATGTTTATGAATGGCAGCGTGAACAAGCACAAATTCAAATGTGAGGCAG
AGGGAGAAGGAAATATCCATAGCGGCACCCATATTATGAAGATTACCGTGACTGAGGGAGGCCCGCTGCC
TTTTGCCTTCGACATACTGTCCCGGACCTTCTGCTATGGTCACAAAATGTTCCTGGACAACAGCGGGAAT
ATCCCAGACTTCTTCAAACAGAGCCTTAAGGACGGGTACTCTTGGGAGAGAGAAACGACCTACGAGGACG
GCGGAGTACTGAATAGTAAACAGAAGCACACTCTGAAGGGCGACTGCATCACAACTTATTCTGAAGTTAC
CGGAACATTTCCCCCTAACGGCCCAGTGATGAAAAAAAAGACCCTCGGCTGGGAGCCCTCCTGCGAAATG
GTCATCCCCCGGGATGGGGGTTTGATCATGTACGATAATATTGCCCTGAAGCTTGATGACGATCACGGCG
GGCACCTGACCGGGAATTTTAAGGCCACATACAAGTCAAATAACCCCAACATCAACCTCCCTAAACACCA
TTTCGTGGAGAACCGCGTGGAGATGTTAGAAGGTCGGGACGGCGGCAATTATGTGAAGCTGCATGAAAGG
AACAAGGCCCGGTACAGCGCCTTGGAGAGCGAGCTCGCTAAGAAGTAGGAATTCGAAGCTTGATCCGGCT
GCTAACAAAGCCCGAAAGGAAGCTGAGTTGGCTGCTGCCACCGCTGAGCAATAACTAGCATAACCCCTTG
GGGCCTCTAAACGGGTCTTGAGGGGTTTTTTGCTGAAAGGAGGAACTATATCCGGATCTGGCGTAATAGC
GAAGAGGCCCGCACCGATCGCCCTTCCCAACAGTTGCGCAGCCTGAATGGCGAATGGG
[124 nt withheld, positions 1529-1652]
C
[91 nt withheld, positions 1654-1744]
A
[49 nt withheld, positions 1746-1794]
CCTTTGACGTTGGAGTCCACGTTCTTT
[37 nt withheld, positions 1822-1858]
ACCCTATCTCGGTCTATTCTTTTGATTTATAAGGGATTTTGCCGATTTCGGCCTATTGGTTAAAAAATGA
GCTGATTTAACAAAAATTTAACGCGAATTTTAACAAAATATTAACGCTTACAATTTAGGTGGCACTTTTC
GGGGAAATGTGCGCGGAACCCCTATTTGTTTATTTTTCTAAATACATTCAAATATGTATCCGCTCATGAG
ACAATAACCCTGATAAATGCTTCAATAATATTGAAAAAGGAAGAGTATGAGTATTCAACATTTCCGTGTC
GCCCTTATTCCCTTTTTTGCGGCATTTTGCCTTCCTGTTTTTGCTCACCCAGAAACGCTGGTGAAAGTAA
AAGATGCTGAAGATCAGTTGGGTGCACGAGTGGGTTACATCGAACTGGATCTCAACAGCGGTAAGATCCT
TGAGAGTTTTCGCCCCGAAGAACGTTTTCCAATGATGAGCACTTTTAAAGTTCTGCTATGTGGCGCGGTA
TTATCCCGTATTGACGCCGGGCAAGAGCAACTCGGTCGCCGCATACACTATTCTCAGAATGACTTGGTTG
AGTACTCACCAGTCACAGAAAAGCATCTTACGGATGGCATGACAGTAAGAGAATTATGCAGTGCTGCCAT
AACCATGAGTGATAACACTGCGGCCAACTTACTTCTGACAACGATCGGAGGACCGAAGGAGCTAACCGCT
TTTTTGCACAACATGGGGGATCATGTAACTCGCCTTGATCGTTGGGAACCGGAGCTGAATGAAGCCATAC
CAAACGACGAGCGTGACACCACGATGCCTGTAGCAATGGCAACAACGTTGCGCAAACTATTAACTGGCGA
ACTACTTACTCTAGCTTCCCGGCAACAATTAATAGACTGGATGGAGGCGGATAAAGTTGCAGGACCACTT
CTGCGCTCGGCCCTTCCGGCTGGCTGGTTTATTGCTGATAAATCTGGAGCCGGTGAGCGTGGGTCTCGCG
GTATCATTGCAGCACTGGGGCCAGATGGTAAGCCCTCCCGTATCGTAGTTATCTACACGACGGGGAGTCA
GGCAACTATGGATGAACGAAATAGACAGATCGCTGAGATAGGTGCCTCACTGATTAAGCATTGGTAACTG
TCAGACCAAGTTTACTCATATATACTTTAGATTGATTTAAAACTTCATTTTTAATTTAAAAGGATCTAGG
TGAAGATCCTTTTTGATAATCTCATGACCAAAATCCCTTAACGTGAGTTTTCGTTCCACTGAGCGTCAGA
CCCCGTAGAAAAGATCAAAGGATCTTCTTGAGATCCTTTTTTTCTGCGCGTAATCTGCTGCTTGCAAACA
AAAAAACCACCGCTACCAGCGGTGGTTTGTTTGCCGGATCAAGAGCTACCAACTCTTTTTCCGAAGGTAA
CTGGCTTCAGCAGAGCGCAGATACCAAATACTGTTCTTCTAGTGTAGCCGTAGTTAGGCCACCACTTCAA
GAACTCTGTAGCACCGCCTACATACCTCGCTCTGCTAATCCTGTTACCAGTGGCTGCTGCCAGTGGCGAT
AAGTCGTGTCTTACCGGGTTGGACTCAAGACGATAGTTACCGGATAAGGCGCAGCGGTCGGGCTGAACGG
GGGGTTCGTGCACACAGCCCAGCTTGGAGCGAACGACCTACACCGAACTGAGATACCTACAGCGTGAGCT
ATGAGAAAGCGCCACGCTTCCCGAAGGGAGAAAGGCGGACAGGTATCCGGTAAGCGGCAGGGTC
Features (pLannotate 1.2.2; 14 found; start..end, strand, type, name):
    315..368     +  CDS            lacI (fragment): lac repressor; lacI; The lac repressor binds to the lac operator to inhibit transcription in E. coli. This inhibition can be relieved by adding lactose or isopropyl-β-D-thiogalactopyranoside (IPTG).
    388..406     +  promoter       T7 promoter: promoter for bacteriophage T7 RNA polymerase
    490..509     +  RBS            RBS (fragment): efficient ribosome binding site from bacteriophage T7 gene 10 (Olins and Rangwala, 1989)
    532..552     +  CDS            capTEV™ (fragment): composite tag for in vivo biotinylation, TEV protease cleavage, and 6xHis tagging
    553..585     +  CDS            T7 tag (gene 10 leader): leader peptide from bacteriophage T7 gene 10 promotes efficient translation in E. coli
    589..612     +  CDS            Xpress™ tag: Xpress™ epitope tag, including an enterokinase recognition and cleavage site
    658..1020    +  CDS            GCaMP2 (fragment): GCaMP2 is a basic (constitutively fluorescent) green fluorescent protein published in 2006, derived from Aequorea victoria.
   1328..1377    +  CDS            SET1 (fragment): solubility-enhancement tag derived from T7 phage gene 10B
   1385..1432    +  terminator     T7 terminator: transcription terminator for bacteriophage T7 RNA polymerase
   1458..1524    +  CDS            lacZα (fragment): LacZα fragment of β-galactosidase; lacZ fragment
   1529..1957    +  rep_origin     f1 ori (sequence partly withheld): f1 bacteriophage origin of replication; arrow indicates direction of (+) strand synthesis
   2010..2114    +  promoter       AmpR promoter: bla
   2115..2975    +  CDS            AmpR: β-lactamase; bla; confers resistance to ampicillin, carbenicillin, and related antibiotics
   3146..132     +  rep_origin     ori (across the origin): high-copy-number ColE1/pMB1/pBR322/pUC origin of replication
