>Addgene plasmid #101641 | pRSM17 | addgene full sequence | sequence record 204602 | Addgene NGS Result
GATCTTCTTGAGATCCTTTTTTTCTGCGCGTAATCTGCTGCTTGCAAACAAAAAAACCACCGCTACCAGC
GGTGGTTTGTTTGCCGGATCAAGAGCTACCAACTCTTTTTCCGAAGGTAACTGGCTTCAGCAGAGCGCAG
ATACCAAATACTGTTCTTCTAGTGTAGCCGTAGTTAGGCCACCACTTCAAGAACTCTGTAGCACCGCCTA
CATACCTCGCTCTGCTAATCCTGTTACCAGTGGCTGCTGCCAGTGGCGATAAGTCGTGTCTTACCGGGTT
GGACTCAAGACGATAGTTACCGGATAAGGCGCAGCGGTCGGGCTGAACGGGGGGTTCGTGCACACAGCCC
AGCTTGGAGCGAACGACCTACACCGAACTGAGATACCTACAGCGTGAGCTATGAGAAAGCGCCACGCTTC
CCGAAGGGAGAAAGGCGGACAGGTATCCGGTAAGCGGCAGGGTCGGAACAGGAGAGCGCACGAGGGAGCT
TCCAGGGGGAAACGCCTGGTATCTTTATAGTCCTGTCGGGTTTCGCCACCTCTGACTTGAGCGTCGATTT
TTGTGATGCTCGTCAGGGGGGCGGAGCCTATGGAAAAACGCCAGCAACGCGGCCTTTTTACGGTTCCTGG
CCTTTTGCTGGCCTTTTGCTCACATGTTCTTTCCTGCGTTATCCCCTGATTCTGTGGATAACCGTATTAC
CGCCTTTGAGTGAGCTGATACCGCTCGCCGCAGCCGAACGACCGAGCGCAGCGAGTCAGTGAGCGAGGAA
GCGGAAGAGCGCCCAATACGCAAACCGCCTCTCCCCGCGCGTTGGCCGATTCATTAATGCAGGATCTCGA
TCCCGCGAAATTAATACGACTCACTATAGGGAGACCACAACGGTTTCCCTCTAGAATCACCGAGTTTATT
CTTGACACCTGATGCGATGAATGATATAATAGGAAAGTACTGTTTTGTTTAACTTTAAGAAGGAGATATA
CATATGCGGGGTTCTCATCATCATCATCATCATGGTATGGCTAGCATGACTGGTGGACAGCAAATGGGTC
GGGATCTGTACGACGATGACGATAAGGATCCGGATCCCCTAGTCAACGGCAACCTGAAGATCAAAATGTT
TATGAATGGCAGCGTGAACAAGCACAAATTCAAATGTGAGGCAGAGGGAGAAGGAAATATCCATAGCGGC
ACCCATATTATGAAGATTACCGTGACTGAGGGAGGCCCGCTGCCTTTTGCCTTCGACATACTGTCCCGGA
CCTTCTGCTATGGTCACAAAATGTTCCTGGACAACAGCGGGAATATCCCAGACTTCTTCAAACAGAGCCT
TAAGGACGGGTACTCTTGGGAGAGAGAAACGACCTACGAGGACGGCGGAGTACTGAATAGTAAACAGAAG
CACACTCTGAAGGGCGACTGCATCACAACTTATTCTGAAGTTACCGGAACATTTCCCCCTAACGGCCCAG
TGATGAAAAAAAAGACCCTCGGCTGGGAGCCCTCCTGCGAAATGGTCATCCCCCGGGATGGGGGTTTGAT
CATGTACGATAATATTGCCCTGAAGCTTGATGACGATCACGGCGGGCACCTGACCGGGAATTTTAAGGCC
ACATACAAGTCAAATAACCCCAACATCAACCTCCCTAAACACCATTTCGTGGAGAACCGCGTGGAGATGT
TAGAAGGTCGGGACGGCGGCAATTATGTGAAGCTGCATGAAAGGAACAAGGCCCGGTACAGCGCCTTGGA
GAGCGAGCTCGCTAAGAAGTAGGAATTCGAAGCTTGATCCGGCTGCTAACAAAGCCCGAAAGGAAGCTGA
GTTGGCTGCTGCCACCGCTGAGCAATAACTAGCATAACCCCTTGGGGCCTCTAAACGGGTCTTGAGGGGT
TTTTTGCTGAAAGGAGGAACTATATCCGGATCTGGCGTAATAGCGAAGAGGCCAGCACCGATCGCCCTTC
CCAACAGTTGCGCAGCCTGAATGGCGAATGGG
[124 nt withheld, positions 1993-2116]
C
[91 nt withheld, positions 2118-2208]
A
[49 nt withheld, positions 2210-2258]
CCTTTGACGTTGGAGTCCACGTTCTTT
[37 nt withheld, positions 2286-2322]
ACCCTATCTCGGTCTATTCTTTTGATTTATAAGGGATTTTGCCGATTTCGGCCTATTGGTTAAAAAATGA
GCTGATTTAACAAAAATTTAACGCGAATTTTAACAAAATATTAACGCTTACAATTTAGGTGGCACTTTTC
GGGGAAATGTGCGCGGAACCCCTATTTGTTTATTTTTCTAAATACATTCAAATATGTATCCGCTCATGAG
ACAATAACCCTGATAAATGCTTCAATAATATTGAAAAAGGAAGAGTATGAGTATTCAACATTTCCGTGTC
GCCCTTATTCCCTTTTTTGCGGCATTTTGCCTTCCTGTTTTTGCTCACCCAGAAACGCTGGTGAAAGTAA
AAGATGCTGAAGATCAGTTGGGTGCACGAGTGGGTTACATCGAACTGGATCTCAACAGCGGTAAGATCCT
TGAGAGTTTTCGCCCCGAAGAACGTTTTCCAATGATGAGCACTTTTAAAGTTCTGCTATGTGGCGCGGTA
TTATCCCGTATTGACGCCGGGCAAGAGCAACTCGGTCGCCGCATACACTATTCTCAGAATGACTTGGTTG
AGTACTCACCAGTCACAGAAAAGCATCTTACGGATGGCATGACAGTAAGAGAATTATGCAGTGCTGCCAT
AACCATGAGTGATAACACTGCGGCCAACTTACTTCTGACAACGATCGGAGGACCGAAGGAGCTAACCGCT
TTTTTGCACAACATGGGGGATCATGTAACTCGCCTTGATCGTTGGGAACCGGAGCTGAATGAAGCCATAC
CAAACGACGAGCGTGACACCACGATGCCTGTAGCAATGGCAACAACGTTGCGCAAACTATTAACTGGCGA
ACTACTTACTCTAGCTTCCCGGCAACAATTAATAGACTGGATGGAGGCGGATAAAGTTGCAGGACCACTT
CTGCGCTCGGCCCTTCCGGCTGGCTGGTTTATTGCTGATAAATCTGGAGCCGGTGAGCGTGGGTCTCGCG
GTATCATTGCAGCACTGGGGCCAGATGGTAAGCCCTCCCGTATCGTAGTTATCTACACGACGGGGAGTCA
GGCAACTATGGATGAACGAAATAGACAGATCGCTGAGATAGGTGCCTCACTGATTAAGCATTGGTAACTG
TCAGACCAAGTTTACTCATATATACTTTAGATTGATTTAAAACTTCATTTTTAATTTAAAAGGATCTAGG
TGAAGATCCTTTTTGATAATCTCATGACCAAAATCCCTTAACGTGAGTTTTCGTTCCACTGAGCGTCAGA
CCCCGTAGAAAAGATCAAAG
Features (pLannotate 1.2.2; 14 found; start..end, strand, type, name):
      8..596     +  rep_origin     ori: high-copy-number ColE1/pMB1/pBR322/pUC origin of replication
    779..832     +  CDS            lacI (fragment): lac repressor; lacI; The lac repressor binds to the lac operator to inhibit transcription in E. coli. This inhibition can be relieved by adding lactose or isopropyl-β-D-thiogalactopyranoside (IPTG).
    852..870     +  promoter       T7 promoter: promoter for bacteriophage T7 RNA polymerase
    954..976     +  RBS            RBS: efficient ribosome binding site from bacteriophage T7 gene 10 (Olins and Rangwala, 1989)
    996..1016    +  CDS            capTEV™ (fragment): composite tag for in vivo biotinylation, TEV protease cleavage, and 6xHis tagging
   1017..1049    +  CDS            T7 tag (gene 10 leader): leader peptide from bacteriophage T7 gene 10 promotes efficient translation in E. coli
   1053..1076    +  CDS            Xpress™ tag: Xpress™ epitope tag, including an enterokinase recognition and cleavage site
   1122..1484    +  CDS            GCaMP2 (fragment): GCaMP2 is a basic (constitutively fluorescent) green fluorescent protein published in 2006, derived from Aequorea victoria.
   1792..1841    +  CDS            SET1 (fragment): solubility-enhancement tag derived from T7 phage gene 10B
   1849..1896    +  terminator     T7 terminator: transcription terminator for bacteriophage T7 RNA polymerase
   1922..1988    +  CDS            lacZα (fragment): LacZα fragment of β-galactosidase; lacZ fragment
   1993..2421    +  rep_origin     f1 ori (sequence partly withheld): f1 bacteriophage origin of replication; arrow indicates direction of (+) strand synthesis
   2474..2578    +  promoter       AmpR promoter: bla
   2579..3439    +  CDS            AmpR: β-lactamase; bla; confers resistance to ampicillin, carbenicillin, and related antibiotics
