[The description below was written by a language model from this plasmid's Addgene catalogue record and pLannotate feature annotations shown in this document.]
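Description:
pRSM17 is a small (about 3.6 kb) bacterial expression plasmid built on the pNCS backbone and designed to produce the fluorescent protein eqFP486 constitutively in E. coli. It is maintained at high copy through a ColE1/pUC-type origin of replication and selected with ampicillin via a β-lactamase gene driven by its own bla promoter. An f1 phage origin is also present, along with short remnants of lacI and lacZα that appear to be leftovers from the vector's lineage rather than functional genes.

The 687 bp eqFP486 coding sequence was inserted by ligation-independent cloning. It sits downstream of a T7 promoter and the phage T7 gene 10 ribosome binding site, and upstream of a T7 terminator. The catalogue entry describes expression as constitutive, but no separate constitutive promoter is annotated, so the element responsible for this is not identified in the record. The protein is made as an N-terminal fusion: the record lists a 6xHis tag, which likely corresponds to the short region annotated as a capTEV fragment. This is followed by the T7 gene 10 leader peptide and an Xpress epitope containing an enterokinase cleavage site, which allows affinity purification, detection and possible tag removal. The automated annotation labels part of the insert region as a GCaMP2 fragment. This most likely reflects sequence similarity among GFP-family proteins, not the presence of a calcium sensor, since the record names eqFP486 as the only insert.

The two sequence records, one supplied by the depositor and one from repository sequencing, have the same length and the same feature order, differing only in their start coordinate. The plasmid was deposited in connection with work comparing the two-photon brightness of blue-shifted GFP homologues, and it suits production and purification of eqFP486 for photophysical characterisation.
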