Addgene plasmid #101641: pRSM17
Purpose: Encodes the fluorescent protein eqFP486 for constitutive expression in E. coli.
Depositing lab: Thomas Hughes. Depositing organization: Montana State University. Publication: Blue-Shifted Green Fluorescent Protein Homologues Are Brighter than Enhanced Green Fluorescent Protein under Two-Photon Excitation. Molina RS, Tran TM, Campbell RE, Lambert GG, Salih A, Shaner NC, Hughes TE, Drobizhev M. J Phys Chem Lett. 2017 Jun 15;8(12):2548-2554. doi: 10.1021/acs.jpclett.7b00960. Epub 2017 May 25. PubMed 28530831.
Backbone
  Vector backbone: pNCS
  Vector type: Bacterial Expression
Growth in bacteria
  Bacterial resistance: Ampicillin, 100 μg/mL
  Growth temperature: 37°C
  Growth strain: DH5alpha
  Copy number: High Copy
Gene/Insert
  Gene/Insert name: eqFP486
  Insert size (bp): 687
  Tag / fusion protein: 6XHis (N terminal on insert)
  Cloning method: Ligation Independent Cloning
  Sequencing primers: 5′ T7; 3′ T7term
Terms and licenses: Academic/Nonprofit Terms; Industry Terms: Not Available to Industry
Depositor comments: The fluorescent protein sequence was found at GenBank Accession AF545829.
How to cite: pRSM17 was a gift from Thomas Hughes (Addgene plasmid # 101641 ; http://n2t.net/addgene:101641 ; RRID:Addgene_101641)
