>Addgene plasmid #101641 | pRSM17 | depositor partial sequence | sequence record 191747 | eqFP486
GATCCCCTAGTCAACGGCAACCTGAAGATCAAAATGTTTATGAATGGCAGCGTGAACAAGCACAAATTCA
AATGTGAGGCAGAGGGAGAAGGAAATATCCATAGCGGCACCCATATTATGAAGATTACCGTGACTGAGGG
AGGCCCGCTGCCTTTTGCCTTCGACATACTGTCCCGGACCTTCTGCTATGGTCACAAAATGTTCCTGGAC
AACAGCGGGAATATCCCAGACTTCTTCAAACAGAGCCTTAAGGACGGGTACTCTTGGGAGAGAGAAACGA
CCTACGAGGACGGCGGAGTACTGAATAGTAAACAGAAGCACACTCTGAAGGGCGACTGCATCACAACTTA
TTCTGAAGTTACCGGAACATTTCCCCCTAACGGCCCAGTGATGAAAAAAAAGACCCTCGGCTGGGAGCCC
TCCTGCGAAATGGTCATCCCCCGGGATGGGGGTTTGATCATGTACGATAATATTGCCCTGAAGCTTGATG
ACGATCACGGCGGGCACCTGACCGGGAATTTTAAGGCCACATACAAGTCAAATAACCCCAACATCAACCT
CCCTAAACACCATTTCGTGGAGAACCGCGTGGAGATGTTAGAAGGTCGGGACGGCGGCAATTATGTGAAG
CTGCATGAAAGGAACAAGGCCCGGTACAGCGCCTTGGAGAGCGAGCTCGCTAAGAAGTAG
